>Addgene plasmid #225247 | pRSETA-qmTQ2-ATP | addgene full sequence | sequence record 446764 | Addgene NGS Result
GATCTCGATCCCGCGAAATTAATACGACTCACTATAGGGAGACCACAACGGTTTCCCTCTAGAAATAATT
TTGTTTAACTTTAAGAAGGAGATATACATATGCGGGGTTCTCATCATCATCATCATCATGGTATGGCTAG
CATGACTGGTGGACAGCAAATGGGTCGGGATCTGTACGACGATGACGATAAGGATCGATGGGGATCCGAG
CTCGAGATGGTGAGCAAGGGCGAGGAGCTGTTCACCGGGGTGGTGCCCATCCTGGTCGAGCTGGACGGCG
ACGTAAACGGCCACAAGTTCAGCGTGTCCGGCGAGGGCGAGGGCGATGCCACCTACGGCAAGCTGACCCT
GAAGTTCATCTGCACCACCGGCAAGCTGCCCGTGCCCTGGCCCACCCTCGTGACCACCCTGTCCTGGGGC
GTGCAGTGCTTCGCCCGCTACCCCGACCACATGAAGCAGCACGACTTCTTCAAGTCCGCCATGCCCGAAG
GCTACGTCCAGGAGCGCACCATCTTCTTCAAGGACGACGGCAACTACAAGACCCGCGCCGAGGTGAAGTT
CGAGGGCGACACCCTGGTGAACCGCATCGAGCTGAAGGGCATCGACTTCAAGGAGGACGGCAACATCCTG
GGGCACAAGCTGGAGTACAACAAGCCTGTGATGAAGACCGTGAAGGTGAACATCACCACCCCCGACGGCC
CCGTGTACGACGCCGACATCGAGATGGTGAGCGTGCGGGCCGAGAGCGGCGACCTGGGCATCCTGCCCGG
CCACATCCCCACCAAGGCCCCCCTGAAGATCGGCGCCGTGCGGCTGAAGAAGGACGGCCAGACCGAGATG
GTGGCCGTGAGCGGCGGCAACGTGGAGGTGCGGCCCGACCAGGTGACCATCACCGCCCAGGCCGCCGAGA
CCGCCGAGGGCATCGACAAGGAGCGGGCCGAGGCCGCCCGGCAGCGGGCCCAGGAGCGGCTGAACAGCCA
GAGCGACGACACCGACATCCGGCGGGCCGAGCTGGCCCTGCAGCGGGCCCTGAACCGGCTGGACGTGGCC
GCACTGAAGAAAGAAGAATTCTTCAGCGACAACGTCTATATCACCGCCGACAAGCAGAAGAACGGCATCA
AGGCCAACTTCAAGATCCGCCACAACATCGAGGACGGCGGCGTGCAGCTCGCCGACCACTACCAGCAGAA
CACCCCCATCGGCGACGGCCCCGTGCTGCTGCCCGACAACCACTACCTGAGCACCCAGTCCAAGCTGAGC
AAAGACCCCAACGAGAAGCGCGATCACATGGTCCTGCTGGAGTTCGTGACCGCCGCCGGGATCACTCTCG
GCATGGACGAGCTGTACAAGTAACGAAGCTTGATCCGGCTGCTAACAAAGCCCGAAAGGAAGCTGAGTTG
GCTGCTGCCACCGCTGAGCAATAACTAGCATAACCCCTTGGGGCCTCTAAACGGGTCTTGAGGGGTTTTT
TGCTGAAAGGAGGAACTATATCCGGATCTGGCGTAATAGCGAAGAGGCCCGCACCGATCGCCCTTCCCAA
CAGTTGCGCAGCCTGAATGGCGAATGGG
[124 nt withheld, positions 1569-1692]
C
[91 nt withheld, positions 1694-1784]
A
[49 nt withheld, positions 1786-1834]
CCTTTGACGTTGGAGTCCACGTTCTTT
[37 nt withheld, positions 1862-1898]
ACCCTATCTCGGTCTATTCTTTTGATTTATAAGGGATTTTGCCGATTTCGGCCTATTGGTTAAAAAATGA
GCTGATTTAACAAAAATTTAACGCGAATTTTAACAAAATATTAACGCTTACAATTTAGGTGGCACTTTTC
GGGGAAATGTGCGCGGAACCCCTATTTGTTTATTTTTCTAAATACATTCAAATATGTATCCGCTCATGAG
ACAATAACCCTGATAAATGCTTCAATAATATTGAAAAAGGAAGAGTATGAGTATTCAACATTTCCGTGTC
GCCCTTATTCCCTTTTTTGCGGCATTTTGCCTTCCTGTTTTTGCTCACCCAGAAACGCTGGTGAAAGTAA
AAGATGCTGAAGATCAGTTGGGTGCACGAGTGGGTTACATCGAACTGGATCTCAACAGCGGTAAGATCCT
TGAGAGTTTTCGCCCCGAAGAACGTTTTCCAATGATGAGCACTTTTAAAGTTCTGCTATGTGGCGCGGTA
TTATCCCGTATTGACGCCGGGCAAGAGCAACTCGGTCGCCGCATACACTATTCTCAGAATGACTTGGTTG
AGTACTCACCAGTCACAGAAAAGCATCTTACGGATGGCATGACAGTAAGAGAATTATGCAGTGCTGCCAT
AACCATGAGTGATAACACTGCGGCCAACTTACTTCTGACAACGATCGGAGGACCGAAGGAGCTAACCGCT
TTTTTGCACAACATGGGGGATCATGTAACTCGCCTTGATCGTTGGGAACCGGAGCTGAATGAAGCCATAC
CAAACGACGAGCGTGACACCACGATGCCTGTAGCAATGGCAACAACGTTGCGCAAACTATTAACTGGCGA
ACTACTTACTCTAGCTTCCCGGCAACAATTAATAGACTGGATGGAGGCGGATAAAGTTGCAGGACCACTT
CTGCGCTCGGCCCTTCCGGCTGGCTGGTTTATTGCTGATAAATCTGGAGCCGGTGAGCGTGGGTCTCGCG
GTATCATTGCAGCACTGGGGCCAGATGGTAAGCCCTCCCGTATCGTAGTTATCTACACGACGGGGAGTCA
GGCAACTATGGATGAACGAAATAGACAGATCGCTGAGATAGGTGCCTCACTGATTAAGCATTGGTAACTG
TCAGACCAAGTTTACTCATATATACTTTAGATTGATTTAAAACTTCATTTTTAATTTAAAAGGATCTAGG
TGAAGATCCTTTTTGATAATCTCATGACCAAAATCCCTTAACGTGAGTTTTCGTTCCACTGAGCGTCAGA
CCCCGTAGAAAAGATCAAAGGATCTTCTTGAGATCCTTTTTTTCTGCGCGTAATCTGCTGCTTGCAAACA
AAAAAACCACCGCTACCAGCGGTGGTTTGTTTGCCGGATCAAGAGCTACCAACTCTTTTTCCGAAGGTAA
CTGGCTTCAGCAGAGCGCAGATACCAAATACTGTTCTTCTAGTGTAGCCGTAGTTAGGCCACCACTTCAA
GAACTCTGTAGCACCGCCTACATACCTCGCTCTGCTAATCCTGTTACCAGTGGCTGCTGCCAGTGGCGAT
AAGTCGTGTCTTACCGGGTTGGACTCAAGACGATAGTTACCGGATAAGGCGCAGCGGTCGGGCTGAACGG
GGGGTTCGTGCACACAGCCCAGCTTGGAGCGAACGACCTACACCGAACTGAGATACCTACAGCGTGAGCT
ATGAGAAAGCGCCACGCTTCCCGAAGGGAGAAAGGCGGACAGGTATCCGGTAAGCGGCAGGGTCGGAACA
GGAGAGCGCACGAGGGAGCTTCCAGGGGGAAACGCCTGGTATCTTTATAGTCCTGTCGGGTTTCGCCACC
TCTGACTTGAGCGTCGATTTTTGTGATGCTCGTCAGGGGGGCGGAGCCTATGGAAAAACGCCAGCAACGC
GGCCTTTTTACGGTTCCTGGCCTTTTGCTGGCCTTTTGCTCACATGTTCTTTCCTGCGTTATCCCCTGAT
TCTGTGGATAACCGTATTACCGCCTTTGAGTGAGCTGATACCGCTCGCCGCAGCCGAACGACCGAGCGCA
GCGAGTCAGTGAGCGAGGAAGCGGAAGAGCGCCCAATACGCAAACCGCCTCTCCCCGCGCGTTGGCCGAT
TCATTAATGCAG
Features (pLannotate 1.2.2; 16 found; start..end, strand, type, name):
     20..38      +  promoter       T7 promoter: promoter for bacteriophage T7 RNA polymerase
     70..92      +  RBS            RBS: efficient ribosome binding site from bacteriophage T7 gene 10 (Olins and Rangwala, 1989)
    112..132     +  CDS            capTEV™ (fragment): composite tag for in vivo biotinylation, TEV protease cleavage, and 6xHis tagging
    133..165     +  CDS            T7 tag (gene 10 leader): leader peptide from bacteriophage T7 gene 10 promotes efficient translation in E. coli
    169..192     +  CDS            Xpress™ tag: Xpress™ epitope tag, including an enterokinase recognition and cleavage site
    217..651     +  CDS            SCFP3A (fragment): monomeric optimized variant of ECFP (Kremers et al., 2006) mammalian codon-optimized
    661..1050    +  CDS            atpC: ATPE_BACSU - Experimental evidence at protein level: Swiss-Prot protein existence level 1. Produces ATP from ADP in the presence of a proton gradient across the membrane. From Bacillus subtilis (strain 168).
   1073..1353    +  CDS            mTurquoise (fragment): enhanced monomeric variant of CFP (Goedhart et al., 2010) mammalian codon-optimized
   1368..1417    +  CDS            SET1 (fragment): solubility-enhancement tag derived from T7 phage gene 10B
   1425..1472    +  terminator     T7 terminator: transcription terminator for bacteriophage T7 RNA polymerase
   1498..1564    +  CDS            lacZα (fragment): LacZα fragment of β-galactosidase; lacZ fragment
   1569..1997    +  rep_origin     f1 ori (sequence partly withheld): f1 bacteriophage origin of replication; arrow indicates direction of (+) strand synthesis
   2050..2154    +  promoter       AmpR promoter: bla
   2155..3015    +  CDS            AmpR: β-lactamase; bla; confers resistance to ampicillin, carbenicillin, and related antibiotics
   3186..3774    +  rep_origin     ori: high-copy-number ColE1/pMB1/pBR322/pUC origin of replication
   3957..4010    +  CDS            lacI (fragment): lac repressor; lacI; The lac repressor binds to the lac operator to inhibit transcription in E. coli. This inhibition can be relieved by adding lactose or isopropyl-β-D-thiogalactopyranoside (IPTG).
