[The description below was written by a language model from this plasmid's Addgene catalogue record and pLannotate feature annotations shown in this document.]
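Description:
pRSETA-qmTQ2-ATP is a bacterial expression plasmid built on the pRSETA backbone for producing recombinant qmTQ2-ATP, a synthetic cyan fluorescent biosensor that reports ATP through changes in fluorescence lifetime (FLIM). The sequenced plasmid is about 4.0 kb. It replicates in E. coli from a high-copy ColE1/pUC-type origin and is selected with ampicillin through the β-lactamase gene and its own promoter. An f1 phage origin is also present, which in principle allows single-stranded DNA production. Short annotated matches to lacZα, lacI and a gene 10B-derived solubility tag appear to be backbone remnants rather than functional elements.

The roughly 1.1 kb insert, cloned between XhoI and HindIII, is transcribed from a T7 promoter, translated from the phage T7 gene 10 ribosome binding site and terminated by the T7 terminator, so expression requires a host that supplies T7 RNA polymerase. The vector adds an N-terminal leader consisting of a 6xHis tag (picked up by the annotation software as a fragment of a composite tag), the T7 gene 10 leader tag and the Xpress epitope, which includes an enterokinase cleavage site. These allow affinity purification, detection and tag removal.

The feature table shows the sensor's architecture: the Bacillus subtilis ATP synthase epsilon subunit (atpC), which serves as the ATP-binding domain, lies between two cyan fluorescent protein segments annotated as SCFP3A and mTurquoise fragments. This fits an mTurquoise2-based design in which the sensing domain is inserted into the fluorescent protein, so that ATP binding would alter the chromophore environment and lifetime. The construct is suited to purifying the sensor for in vitro characterisation and calibration.
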