Addgene plasmid #225247: pRSETA-qmTQ2-ATP
Purpose: Bacterial expression of N-terminal His-tagged qmTQ2-ATP, a cyan fluorescent FLIM biosensor for ATP imaging
Depositing lab: Yasushi Okada. Depositing organization: RIKEN. Publication: Development of fluorescence lifetime biosensors for ATP, cAMP, citrate, and glucose using the mTurquoise2-based platform. Zhong C, Arai S, Okada Y. Cell Rep Methods. 2024 Nov 18;4(11):100902. doi: 10.1016/j.crmeth.2024.100902. PubMed 39561716.
Backbone
  Vector backbone: pRSETA
  Backbone size w/o insert (bp): 2897
  Vector type: Bacterial Expression
Growth in bacteria
  Bacterial resistance: Ampicillin, 100 μg/mL
  Growth temperature: 37°C
  Growth strain: DH5alpha
  Copy number: High Copy
Gene/Insert
  Gene/Insert name: qmTQ2-ATP
  Species: Synthetic
  Insert size (bp): 1137
  Promoter: T7 promoter
  Tag / fusion protein: 6XHis, T7 tag, XpressTM tag (N terminal on insert)
  Cloning method: Restriction Enzyme; 5′ cloning site XhoI (unknown if destroyed); 3′ cloning site HindIII (unknown if destroyed)
Terms and licenses: Academic/Nonprofit Terms; Industry Terms: Not Available to Industry
How to cite: pRSETA-qmTQ2-ATP was a gift from Yasushi Okada (Addgene plasmid # 225247 ; http://n2t.net/addgene:225247 ; RRID:Addgene_225247)
